Addgene plasmid #212340: pTwist-SARS-CoV-2 Spike-deltaC18 P681H (CAC)
Purpose: Encodes SARS-CoV-2 spike P681H for pseudovirus production
Depositing lab: Alejandro Balazs. Depositing organization: Massachusetts General Hospital. Publication: Ongoing evolution of SARS-CoV-2 drives escape from mRNA vaccine-induced humoral immunity. Roederer AL, Cao Y, Denis KS, Sheehan ML, Li CJ, Lam EC, Gregory DJ, Poznansky MC, Iafrate AJ, Canaday DH, Gravenstein S, Garcia-Beltran WF, Balazs AB. medRxiv [Preprint]. 2024 Mar 7:2024.03.05.24303815. doi: 10.1101/2024.03.05.24303815. PubMed 38496628.
Backbone
  Vector backbone: pTwist-CMV-BetaGlobin-WPRE-Neo
  Backbone manufacturer: Twist
  Vector type: Mammalian Expression
Growth in bacteria
  Bacterial resistance: Ampicillin, 100 μg/mL
  Growth temperature: 37°C
  Growth strain: DH5alpha
  Copy number: High Copy
Gene/Insert
  Gene/Insert name: SARS-CoV-2 Spike P681H
  Species: Severe acute respiratory syndrome coronavirus 2
  Mutation: P681H
  Entrez Gene: S (a.k.a. GU280_gp02, spike glycoprotein)
  Promoter: CAG
  Cloning method: Ligation Independent Cloning
Terms and licenses: Academic/Nonprofit Terms; Industry Terms: Not Available to Industry
Depositor comments: Please visit https://www.medrxiv.org/content/10.1101/2024.03.05.24303815v1 for medRxiv preprint.
How to cite: pTwist-SARS-CoV-2 Spike-deltaC18 P681H (CAC) was a gift from Alejandro Balazs (Addgene plasmid # 212340 ; http://n2t.net/addgene:212340 ; RRID:Addgene_212340)
