[The description below was written by a language model from this plasmid's Addgene catalogue record and pLannotate feature annotations shown in this document.]
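Description:
pTwist-SARS-CoV-2 Spike-deltaC18 P681H (CAC) is a mammalian expression plasmid built on the Twist pTwist-CMV-BetaGlobin-WPRE-Neo backbone. It encodes the SARS-CoV-2 spike glycoprotein carrying the P681H substitution and is intended for pseudovirus production. As the name indicates, the spike lacks its C-terminal 18 residues, a truncation commonly used to improve spike incorporation into pseudotyped particles. This fits the annotated spike coding region of about 3.8 kb, slightly shorter than full length. The "(CAC)" in the name presumably denotes the histidine codon used at position 681, although the record does not say so. The plasmid is about 10.5 kb and is maintained at high copy in E. coli through a ColE1/pUC-type origin with ampicillin selection (AmpR).

The catalogue lists the promoter as CAG. However, the feature table shows a CMV enhancer with CMV promoter elements followed by a truncated human β-globin intron, which matches the backbone name, and no chicken β-actin promoter is annotated. Downstream of the spike ORF, a WPRE enhances transcript stability and expression, followed by an SV40 polyadenylation signal. The expression unit is bracketed by β-globin insulator elements and by bacterial and phage terminators (rrnG, T7) that limit read-through transcription. A separate SV40 early promoter–neo–bGH poly(A) cassette provides G418/neomycin selection in mammalian cells.

In typical use, the plasmid is co-transfected with packaging and reporter constructs to generate spike-pseudotyped particles. The associated study concerns escape from vaccine-induced humoral immunity, so such particles would serve to measure how this mutation affects entry or antibody neutralisation.
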