Features (pLannotate 1.2.2; 21 found; start..end, strand, type, name):
      1..3765    +  CDS            S: SPIKE_SARS2 - Experimental evidence at protein level: Swiss-Prot protein existence level 1. [Spike glycoprotein]: May down-regulate host tetherin (BST2) by lysosomal degradation, thereby counteracting its antiviral activity. From Severe acute respiratory syndrome coronavirus 2 (2019-nCoV) (SARS-CoV-2).
   3839..4427    +  misc_feature   WPRE: woodchuck hepatitis virus posttranscriptional regulatory element
   4480..4601    -  polyA_signal   SV40 poly(A) signal: SV40 polyadenylation signal
   4624..4693    -  CDS            large T antigen (fragment): large T antigen from SV40 (simian virus 40)
   4716..4762    +  terminator     T7 terminator: transcription terminator for bacteriophage T7 RNA polymerase
   4792..4928    +  terminator     rrnG terminator: transcription terminator from the E. coli ribosomal RNA rrnG operon (Albrechtsen et al., 1991)
   4973..5044    +  misc_feature   3' β-globin insulator: insulator downstream of the human β-globin locus (Farrell et al., 2002)
   5089..5285    +  promoter       SV40 promoter: SV40 early promoter
   5299..6090    +  CDS            neo: KKA2_KLEPN - Also known as kan, nptII. Experimental evidence at protein level: Swiss-Prot protein existence level 1. Resistance to kanamycin, neomycin, paromomycin, ribostamycin, butirosin and gentamicin B. From Klebsiella pneumoniae.
   6104..6328    +  polyA_signal   bGH poly(A) signal: bovine growth hormone polyadenylation signal
   6524..7112    -  rep_origin     ori: high-copy-number ColE1/pMB1/pBR322/pUC origin of replication
   7284..7348    -  CDS            bla(M) (fragment): β-lactamase lacking the signal sequence; bla(M); allows cytosolic expression of β-lactamase
   7858..8718    +  CDS            AmpR: β-lactamase; bla; confers resistance to ampicillin, carbenicillin, and related antibiotics
   8731..8867    +  terminator     rrnG terminator: transcription terminator from the E. coli ribosomal RNA rrnG operon (Albrechtsen et al., 1991)
   9019..9090    +  misc_feature   5' β-globin insulator: insulator upstream of the human β-globin locus (Farrell et al., 2002)
   9095..9141    -  terminator     T7 terminator: transcription terminator for bacteriophage T7 RNA polymerase
   9159..9207    -  polyA_signal   poly(A) signal: synthetic polyadenylation signal
   9288..9591    +  enhancer       CMV enhancer: human cytomegalovirus immediate early enhancer
   9664..9681    -  promoter       CMV promoter (fragment): human cytomegalovirus (CMV) immediate early promoter
   9744..9795    +  promoter       CMVd2 promoter: truncated human cytomegalovirus (CMV) immediate early promoter that yields moderately reduced expression relative to the full-length promoter
   9929..10404   +  intron         β-globin intron: internally truncated intron from human β-globin
>Addgene plasmid #212340 | pTwist-SARS-CoV-2 Spike-deltaC18 P681H (CAC) | addgene full sequence | sequence record 431592 | Addgene NGS Result
ATGTTTGTGTTCCTCGTTCTCCTGCCCCTCGTTTCTTCCCAATGCGTGAACCTCACAACTAGAACGCAGC
TCCCACCCGCTTACACGAACTCTTTTACTCGTGGAGTATACTATCCCGATAAAGTCTTTAGGTCCAGTGT
CCTTCATTCTACTCAAGACCTTTTCCTGCCATTCTTCTCAAATGTCACCTGGTTCCATGCTATCCACGTT
TCTGGCACCAACGGAACTAAACGATTTGATAATCCCGTCTTGCCATTTAACGATGGCGTATACTTTGCCT
CAACGGAGAAGTCCAACATTATCCGGGGATGGATATTTGGCACCACCCTGGACTCCAAGACACAGTCTCT
CCTCATTGTGAACAACGCCACCAATGTCGTCATCAAAGTCTGTGAATTTCAATTTTGTAACGATCCCTTT
CTCGGGGTTTATTATCATAAGAATAACAAGTCTTGGATGGAGTCAGAGTTCCGCGTTTACAGTTCCGCTA
ACAACTGTACTTTTGAGTACGTTTCCCAACCATTTCTCATGGATCTTGAAGGGAAGCAAGGCAACTTCAA
GAATCTCCGCGAATTTGTGTTTAAGAATATAGACGGCTACTTCAAAATTTATAGCAAGCATACCCCGATA
AATCTGGTTCGGGATCTCCCTCAAGGCTTCTCCGCGTTGGAACCCCTCGTGGACTTGCCGATTGGCATCA
ACATCACCCGGTTCCAAACCCTTCTTGCCCTTCATCGAAGCTACCTCACGCCTGGCGACAGTAGTAGTGG
TTGGACAGCGGGCGCAGCAGCCTACTATGTGGGATATTTGCAACCACGCACCTTTCTTCTCAAATATAAC
GAAAACGGAACAATTACCGATGCCGTAGACTGTGCCCTCGATCCCCTGTCCGAAACTAAATGCACACTCA
AGTCCTTCACAGTTGAGAAAGGCATATACCAAACCAGTAACTTCCGCGTCCAACCCACCGAATCCATTGT
TCGATTCCCTAACATCACCAATTTGTGTCCTTTCGGTGAAGTATTTAATGCCACTCGATTTGCATCAGTT
TATGCCTGGAATCGCAAGCGAATATCAAATTGTGTTGCAGATTATAGTGTCCTGTATAATAGCGCATCAT
TCAGCACTTTTAAGTGTTATGGGGTCAGCCCTACGAAATTGAATGACTTGTGTTTTACCAACGTTTACGC
AGATTCTTTCGTCATACGCGGCGACGAAGTCCGACAGATTGCACCGGGGCAAACCGGAAAGATAGCAGAC
TATAATTATAAGTTGCCGGATGACTTCACCGGCTGCGTTATAGCATGGAACTCCAATAATCTCGATTCAA
AAGTCGGCGGCAACTATAATTATCTTTACCGCCTGTTTCGCAAGTCAAATCTGAAGCCCTTTGAACGTGA
CATCTCCACCGAAATTTATCAAGCTGGCAGCACCCCATGTAATGGAGTGGAAGGGTTTAACTGTTATTTT
CCCCTTCAATCATACGGATTTCAACCAACAAATGGGGTGGGCTATCAACCATATCGGGTGGTAGTCTTGA
GCTTTGAGCTGCTCCACGCACCGGCTACAGTTTGCGGACCGAAGAAAAGCACTAACCTGGTGAAGAATAA
ATGTGTGAACTTCAACTTTAATGGGCTCACCGGAACAGGGGTGCTGACAGAATCAAACAAGAAATTTCTC
CCTTTTCAACAATTTGGTAGAGACATTGCCGATACCACAGATGCCGTCCGCGATCCGCAAACACTGGAAA
TCCTCGATATAACACCCTGTAGCTTCGGCGGGGTCAGCGTGATAACTCCCGGAACGAACACATCCAACCA
AGTGGCTGTCCTGTATCAAGATGTCAACTGTACCGAAGTCCCTGTGGCGATACACGCCGACCAACTGACA
CCCACCTGGAGAGTCTACTCAACAGGTTCCAATGTCTTTCAAACTAGAGCGGGTTGTCTCATTGGCGCTG
AGCATGTCAATAATTCATACGAATGTGATATTCCTATTGGGGCAGGAATCTGTGCGTCTTATCAAACTCA
AACGAACTCACACCGGCGCGCTCGCTCAGTAGCCAGCCAGTCCATAATCGCCTATACCATGAGTCTCGGG
GCTGAGAACTCCGTGGCTTATTCAAACAATTCCATCGCAATCCCAACTAACTTTACCATTAGCGTTACCA
CGGAAATCTTGCCCGTCAGCATGACTAAGACGAGCGTAGACTGTACGATGTATATCTGTGGGGATTCCAC
CGAGTGTAGCAACCTCTTGCTTCAATACGGGTCTTTCTGTACTCAACTCAACCGAGCATTGACCGGAATT
GCGGTCGAACAAGACAAGAATACCCAAGAGGTGTTCGCACAAGTAAAGCAAATATACAAAACGCCGCCAA
TCAAAGATTTTGGCGGGTTTAATTTTAGCCAAATACTGCCAGACCCATCTAAGCCTTCAAAACGCAGCTT
TATCGAGGATCTGCTGTTCAACAAAGTTACGTTGGCTGACGCGGGTTTCATTAAGCAGTATGGGGATTGT
TTGGGAGACATTGCGGCCCGCGACCTTATCTGTGCTCAAAAATTCAATGGGTTGACAGTTCTGCCCCCTC
TGCTCACTGATGAGATGATTGCACAGTATACATCAGCATTGTTGGCAGGAACCATTACATCCGGCTGGAC
TTTTGGCGCGGGTGCGGCCCTTCAAATACCTTTCGCTATGCAAATGGCTTACAGATTCAATGGGATTGGT
GTCACGCAAAATGTATTGTATGAAAATCAGAAGCTGATCGCTAATCAATTTAACAGCGCGATTGGCAAGA
TCCAAGATTCACTGTCAAGCACAGCGTCCGCCCTCGGCAAACTCCAAGATGTTGTGAATCAAAACGCCCA
GGCCCTGAATACCCTCGTGAAGCAACTGAGTTCTAACTTCGGCGCAATCTCCAGCGTCCTCAACGACATA
TTGTCCAGACTTGATAAGGTGGAAGCCGAGGTGCAAATTGATCGGCTCATCACAGGCAGGCTCCAGTCAC
TCCAAACTTATGTGACACAACAGTTGATCCGGGCTGCTGAGATACGAGCAAGCGCCAACCTGGCCGCCAC
TAAAATGTCAGAGTGCGTGCTCGGGCAGTCCAAACGGGTTGACTTTTGTGGCAAGGGCTATCACTTGATG
TCCTTCCCCCAATCCGCCCCACATGGAGTGGTCTTTCTCCACGTCACTTATGTCCCTGCTCAAGAGAAGA
ACTTTACGACAGCTCCAGCAATCTGTCACGATGGCAAAGCGCACTTTCCCAGGGAAGGCGTTTTCGTCAG
TAATGGCACGCATTGGTTTGTGACCCAAAGGAATTTCTATGAACCCCAAATCATAACCACTGACAATACA
TTTGTCTCAGGCAACTGTGATGTGGTCATTGGGATCGTGAACAACACGGTATATGATCCCCTGCAACCCG
AGTTGGATAGCTTCAAAGAGGAATTGGATAAATACTTTAAGAATCATACTTCACCCGATGTTGATCTCGG
GGACATATCAGGAATAAATGCAAGTGTCGTCAACATTCAGAAAGAGATTGATCGCCTTAATGAGGTCGCC
AAGAACTTGAATGAATCTTTGATCGACTTGCAAGAACTGGGCAAATACGAACAATATATTAAATGGCCCT
GGTACATTTGGTTGGGCTTTATCGCCGGACTTATAGCTATCGTTATGGTCACAATTATGTTGTGCTGTAT
GACTAGCTGTTGTTCCTGCTTGAAAGGATGTTGCAGTTGCGGATCTTGTTGTAAATAAAGGATCCTCTAG
AAGTTGTCTCCTCCTGCACTGACTGACTGATACAATCGATTTCTGGATCCGCAGGCCTAATCAACCTCTG
GATTACAAAATTTGTGAAAGATTGACTGGTATTCTTAACTATGTTGCTCCTTTTACGCTATGTGGATACG
CTGCTTTAATGCCTTTGTATCATGCTATTGCTTCCCGTATGGCTTTCATTTTCTCCTCCTTGTATAAATC
CTGGTTGCTGTCTCTTTATGAGGAGTTGTGGCCCGTTGTCAGGCAACGTGGCGTGGTGTGCACTGTGTTT
GCTGACGCAACCCCCACTGGTTGGGGCATTGCCACCACCTGTCAGCTCCTTTCCGGGACTTTCGCTTTCC
CCCTCCCTATTGCCACGGCGGAACTCATCGCCGCCTGCCTTGCCCGCTGCTGGACAGGGGCTCGGCTGTT
GGGCACTGACAATTCCGTGGTGTTGTCGGGGAAGCTGACGTCCTTTCCATGGCTGCTCGCCTGTGTTGCC
ACCTGGATTCTGCGCGGGACGTCCTTCTGCTACGTCCCTTCGGCCCTCAATCCAGCGGACCTTCCTTCCC
GCGGCCTGCTGCCGGCTCTGCGGCCTCTTCCGCGTCTTCGCCTTCGCCCTCAGACGAGTCGGATCTCCCT
TTGGGCCGCCTCCCCGCCTGTCTAGCTTGACTGACTGAGATACAGCGTACCTTCAGCTCACAGACATGAT
AAGATACATTGATGAGTTTGGACAAACCACAACTAGAATGCAGTGAAAAAAATGCTTTATTTGTGAAATT
TGTGATGCTATTGCTTTATTTGTAACCATTATAAGCTGCAATAAACAAGTTAACAACAACAATTGCATTC
ATTTTATGTTTCAGGTTCAGGGGGAGGTGTGGGAGGTTTTTTAAAGCAAGTAAAACCTCTACAAATGTGG
TATTGGCCCATCTCTATCGGTATCGTAGCATAACCCCTTGGGGCCTCTAAACGGGTCTTGAGGGGTTTTT
TGTGCCCCTCGGGCCGGATTGCTATCTACCGGCATTGGCGCAGAAAAAAATGCCTGATGCGACGCTGCGC
GTCTTATACTCCCACATATGCCAGATTCAGCAACGGATACGGCTTCCCCAACTTGCCCACTTCCATACGT
GTCCTCCTTACCAGAAATTTATCCTTAAGGTCGTCAGCTATCCTGCAGGCGATCTCTCGATTTCGATCAA
GACATTCCTTTAATGGTCTTTTCTGGACACCACTAGGGGTCAGAAGTAGTTCATCAAACTTTCTTCCCTC
CCTAATCTCATTGGTTACCTTGGGCTATCGAAACTTAATTAAGCGATCTGCATCTCAATTAGTCAGCAAC
CATAGTCCCGCCCCTAACTCCGCCCATCCCGCCCCTAACTCCGCCCAGTTCCGCCCATTCTCCGCCCCAT
CGCTGACTAATTTTTTTTATTTATGCAGAGGCCGAGGCCGCCTCGGCCTCTGAGCTATTCCAGAAGTAGT
GAGGAGGCTTTTTTGGAGGCCTAGGCTTTTGCAAAGGAGGTAGCCAACATGATTGAACAAGATGGATTGC
ACGCAGGTTCTCCCGCCGCTTGGGTGGAGAGGCTATTCGGCTATGACTGGGCACAACAGACAATCGGCTG
CTCTGATGCCGCCGTGTTCCGGCTGTCAGCGCAGGGGCGCCCGGTTCTTTTTGTCAAGACCGACCTGTCC
GGTGCCCTGAATGAACTCCAGGACGAGGCAGCGCGGCTATCGTGGCTGGCCACGACGGGCGTTCCTTGCG
CAGCTGTGCTCGACGTTGTCACTGAAGCGGGAAGGGACTGGCTGCTATTGGGCGAAGTGCCGGGGCAGGA
TCTCCTGTCATCTCACCTTGCTCCTGCCGAGAAAGTATCCATCATGGCTGATGCAATGCGGCGGCTGCAT
ACGCTTGATCCGGCTACCTGCCCATTCGACCACCAAGCGAAACATCGCATCGAGCGAGCACGTACTCGGA
TGGAAGCCGGTCTTGTCGATCAGGATGATCTGGACGAAGAGCATCAGGGGCTCGCGCCAGCCGAACTGTT
CGCCAGGCTCAAGGCGCGGATGCCCGACGGCGAGGATCTCGTCGTGACCCACGGCGATGCCTGCTTGCCG
AATATCATGGTGGAAAATGGCCGCTTTTCTGGATTCATCGACTGTGGCCGGCTGGGTGTGGCGGACCGCT
ATCAGGACATAGCGTTGGCTACCCGTGATATTGCTGAAGAGCTTGGCGGCGAATGGGCTGACCGCTTCCT
CGTGCTTTACGGTATCGCCGCTCCCGATTCGCAGCGCATCGCCTTCTATCGCCTTCTTGACGAGTTCTTC
TAGTATGTAAGCCCTGTGCCTTCTAGTTGCCAGCCATCTGTTGTTTGCCCCTCCCCCGTGCCTTCCTTGA
CCCTGGAAGGTGCCACTCCCACTGTCCTTTCCTAATAAAATGAGGAAATTGCATCGCATTGTCTGAGTAG
GTGTCATTCTATTCTGGGGGGTGGGGTGGGGCAGGACAGCAAGGGGGAGGATTGGGAAGACAATAGCAGG
CATGCTGGGGATGCGGTGGGCTCTATGGTTAATTAACCAGTCAAGTCAGCTACTTGGCGAGATCGACTTG
TCTGGGTTTCGACTACGCTCAGAATTGCGTCAGTCAAGTTCGATCTGGTCCTTGCTATTGCACCCGTTCT
CCGATTACGAGTTTCATTTAAATCATGTGAGCAAAAGGCCAGCAAAAGGCCAGGAACCGTAAAAAGGCCG
CGTTGCTGGCGTTTTTCCATAGGCTCCGCCCCCCTGACGAGCATCACAAAAATCGACGCTCAAGTCAGAG
GTGGCGAAACCCGACAGGACTATAAAGATACCAGGCGTTTCCCCCTGGAAGCTCCCTCGTGCGCTCTCCT
GTTCCGACCCTGCCGCTTACCGGATACCTGTCCGCCTTTCTCCCTTCGGGAAGCGTGGCGCTTTCTCATA
GCTCACGCTGTAGGTATCTCAGTTCGGTGTAGGTCGTTCGCTCCAAGCTGGGCTGTGTGCACGAACCCCC
CGTTCAGCCCGACCGCTGCGCCTTATCCGGTAACTATCGTCTTGAGTCCAACCCGGTAAGACACGACTTA
TCGCCACTGGCAGCAGCCACTGGTAACAGGATTAGCAGAGCGAGGTATGTAGGCGGTGCTACAGAGTTCT
TGAAGTGGTGGCCTAACTACGGCTACACTAGAAGAACAGTATTTGGTATCTGCGCTCTGCTGAAGCCAGT
TACCTTCGGAAAAAGAGTTGGTAGCTCTTGATCCGGCAAACAAACCACCGCTGGTAGCGGTGGTTTTTTT
GTTTGCAAGCAGCAGATTACGCGCAGAAAAAAAGGATCTCAAGAAGATCCTTTGATCTTTTCTACGGGGT
CTGACGCTCAGTGGAACGAAAACTCACGTTAAGGGATTTTGGTCATGAGATTATCAAAAAGGATCTTCAC
CTAGATCCTTTTAAATTAAAAATGAAGTTTTAAATCAATCTAAAGTATATATGAGTAAACTTGGTCTGAC
AGTTACCAATGCTTAATCAGTGAGGCACCTATCTCAGCGATCTGTCTATTTCGTTCATCCATAGTTGCAT
TTAAATTTCCGAACTCTCCAAGGCCCTCGTCGGAAAATCTTCAAACCTTTCGTCCGATCCATCTTGCAGG
CTACCTCTCGAACGAACTATCGCAAGTCTCTTGGCCGGCCTTGCGCCTTGGCTATTGCTTGGCAGCGCCT
ATCGCCAGGTATTACTCCAATCCCGAATATCCGAGATCGGGATCACCCGAGAGAAGTTCAACCTACATCC
TCAATCCCGATCTATCCGAGATCCGAGGAATATCGAAATCGGGGCGCGCCTGGTGTACCGAGAACGATCC
TCTCAGTGCGAGTCTCGACGATCCATATCGTTGCTTGGCAGTCAGCCAGTCGGAATCCAGCTTGGGACCC
AGGAAGTCCAATCGTCAGATATTGTACTCAAGCCTGGTCACGGCAGCGTACCGATCTGTTTAAACCTAGA
TATTGATAGTCTGATCGGTCAACGTATAATCGAGTCCTAGCTTTTGCAAACATCTATCAAGAGACAGGAT
CAGCAGGAGGCTTTCGCATGAGTATTCAACATTTCCGTGTCGCCCTTATTCCCTTTTTTGCGGCATTTTG
CCTTCCTGTTTTTGCTCACCCAGAAACGCTGGTGAAAGTAAAAGATGCTGAAGATCAGTTGGGTGCGCGA
GTGGGTTACATCGAACTGGATCTCAACAGCGGTAAGATCCTTGAGAGTTTTCGCCCCGAAGAACGCTTTC
CAATGATGAGCACTTTTAAAGTTCTGCTATGTGGCGCGGTATTATCCCGTATTGACGCCGGGCAAGAGCA
ACTCGGTCGCCGCATACACTATTCTCAGAATGACTTGGTTGAGTATTCACCAGTCACAGAAAAGCATCTT
ACGGATGGCATGACAGTAAGAGAATTATGCAGTGCTGCCATAACCATGAGTGATAACACTGCGGCCAACT
TACTTCTGACAACGATTGGAGGACCGAAGGAGCTAACCGCTTTTTTGCACAACATGGGGGATCATGTAAC
TCGCCTTGATCGTTGGGAACCGGAGCTGAATGAAGCCATACCAAACGACGAGCGTGACACCACGATGCCT
GTAGCAATGGCAACAACCTTGCGTAAACTATTAACTGGCGAACTACTTACTCTAGCTTCCCGGCAACAGT
TGATAGACTGGATGGAGGCGGATAAAGTTGCAGGACCACTTCTGCGCTCGGCCCTTCCGGCTGGCTGGTT
TATTGCTGATAAATCTGGAGCCGGTGAGCGTGGGTCTCGCGGTATCATTGCAGCACTGGGGCCAGATGGT
AAGCCCTCCCGTATCGTAGTTATCTACACGACGGGGAGTCAGGCAACTATGGATGAACGAAATAGACAGA
TCGCTGAGATAGGTGCCTCACTGATTAAGCATTGGTAACCGATTCTAGGTGCATTGGCGCAGAAAAAAAT
GCCTGATGCGACGCTGCGCGTCTTATACTCCCACATATGCCAGATTCAGCAACGGATACGGCTTCCCCAA
CTTGCCCACTTCCATACGTGTCCTCCTTACCAGAAATTTATCCTTAAGATCCCGAATCGTTTAAACTCGA
CTCTGGCTCTATCGAATCTCCGTCGTTTCGAGCTTACGCGAACAGCCGTGGCGCTCATTTGCTCGTCGGG
CATCGAATCTCGTCAGCTATCGTCAGCTTACCTTTTTGGCAGCGATCGCGGCTCCCGACATCTTGGACCA
TTAGCTCCACAGGTATCTTCTTCCCTCTAGTGGTCATAACAGCAGCTTCAGCTACCTCTCAATTCAAAAA
ACCCCTCAAGACCCGTTTAGAGGCCCCAAGGGGTTATGCTATCAATCGTTGCGTTACACACACAAAAAAC
CAACACACATCCATCTTCGATGGATAGCGATTTTATTATCTAACTGCTGATCGAGTGTAGCCAGATCTAG
TAATCAATTACGGGGTCATTAGTTCATAGCCCATATATGGAGTTCCGCGTTACATAACTTACGGTAAATG
GCCCGCCTGGCTGACCGCCCAACGACCCCCGCCCATTGACGTCAATAATGACGTATGTTCCCATAGTAAC
GCCAATAGGGACTTTCCATTGACGTCAATGGGTGGAGTATTTACGGTAAACTGCCCACTTGGCAGTACAT
CAAGTGTATCATATGCCAAGTACGCCCCCTATTGACGTCAATGACGGTAAATGGCCCGCCTGGCATTATG
CCCAGTACATGACCTTATGGGACTTTCCTACTTGGCAGTACATCTACGTATTAGTCATCGCTATTACCAT
GCTGATGCGGTTTTGGCAGTACATCAATGGGCGTGGATAGCGGTTTGACTCACGGGGATTTCCAAGTCTC
CACCCCATTGACGTCAATGGGAGTTTGTTTTGGCACCAAAATCAACGGGACTTTCCAAAATGTCGTAACA
ACTCCGCCCCATTGACGCAAATGGGCGGTAGGCGTGTACGGTGGGAGGTCTATATAAGCAGAGCTGGTTT
AGTGAACCGTCAGATCGCCTGGAGACGCCATCCACGCTGTTTTGACCTCCATAGAAGACACCGGGACCGA
TCCAGCCTCCCCTCGAAGCTTACATGTGGTACCGAGCTCGGATCCTGAGAACTTCAGGGTGAGTCTATGG
GACCCTTGATGTTTTCTTTCCCCTTCTTTTCTATGGTTAAGTTCATGTCATAGGAAGGGGAGAAGTAACA
GGGTACACATATTGACCAAATCAGGGTAATTTTGCATTTGTAATTTTAAAAAATGCTTTCTTCTTTTAAT
ATACTTTTTTGTTTATCTTATTTCTAATACTTTCCCTAATCTCTTTCTTTCAGGGCAATAATGATACAAT
GTATCATGCCTCTTTGCACCATTCTAAAGAATAACAGTGATAATTTCTGGGTTAAGGCAATAGCAATATT
TCTGCATATAAATATTTCTGCATATAAATTGTAACTGATGTAAGAGGTTTCATATTGCTAATAGCAGCTA
CAATCCAGCTACCATTCTGCTTTTATTTTATGGTTGGGATAAGGCTGGATTATTCTGAGTCCAAGCTAGG
CCCTTTTGCTAATCATGTTCATACCTCTTATCTTCCTCCCACAGCTCCTGGGCAACGTGCTGGTCTGTGT
GCTGGCCCATCACTTTGGCAAAGGCGGCCGCC
